>Addgene plasmid #81195 | GTL-r | depositor full sequence | sequence record 154421 | GTL-mCherry
GAGCAAAAACAGGAAGGCAAAATGCCGCAAAAAAGGGAATAAGGGCGACACGGAAATGTTGAATACTCAT
ACTCTTCCTTTTTCAATATTATTGAAGCATTTATCAGGGTTATTGTCTCATGAGCGGATACATATTTGAA
GTATCGTTCGAATTAATTAAAATTAACCCTCACTAAAGGGGCATGCGCGGCCGCTCTAGAACTAAAGGGC
GAGGAGGATAACATGGCCATCATCAAGGAGTTCATGCGCTTCAAGGTGCACATGGAGGGCTCCGTGAACG
GCCACGAGTTCGAGATCGAGGGCGAGGGCGAGGGCCGCCCCTACGAGGGCACCCAGACCGCCAAGCTGAA
GGTGACCAAGGGTGGCCCCCTGCCCTTCGCCTGGGACATCCTGTCCCCTCAGTTCATGTACGGCTCCAAG
GCCTACGTGAAGCACCCCGCCGACATCCCCGACTACTTGAAGCTGTCCTTCCCCGAGGGCTTCAAGTGGG
AGCGCGTGATGAACTTCGAGGACGGCGGCGTGGTGACCGTGACCCAGGACTCCTCCCTGCAGGACGGCGA
GTTCATCTACAAGGTGAAGCTGCGCGGCACCAACTTCCCCTCCGACGGCCCCGTAATGCAGAAGAAGACC
ATGGGCTGGGAGGCCTCCTCCGAGCGGATGTACCCCGAGGACGGCGCCCTGAAGGGCGAGATCAAGCAGA
GGCTGAAGCTGAAGGACGGCGGCCACTACGACGCTGAGGTCAAGACCACCTACAAGGCCAAGAAGCCCGT
GCAGCTGCCCGGCGCCTACAACGTCAACATCAAGTTGGACATCACCTCCCACAACGAGGACTACACCATC
GTGGAACAGTACGAACGCGCCGAGGGCCGCCACTCCACCGGCGGCATGGACGAGCTGTACAAGGGATCTT
AAATGCTAGCATTTTAACTCGAGGGCGCGCCACTTCTAAATAAGCGAATTTCTTATGATTTATGATTTTT
ATTATTAAATAAGTTATAAAAAAAATAAGTGTATACAAATTTTAAAGTGACTCTTAGGTTTTAAAACGAA
AATTCTTATTCTTGAGTAACTCTTTCCTGTAGGTCAGGTTGCTTTCTCAGGTATAGTATGAGGTCGCTCT
TATTGACCACACCTCTACCGGCAGATCCGCTAGGGATAACAGGGTAATATAGATCCATGGTCATAGCTGT
TTCCTGATAACTTCGTATAATGTATGCTATACGAAGTTATTCTGTAGGCGAACCTAACCGGCCAATTTTC
CAAGACCGCTCTGCCGCTGAGCTTGCACCCGTGCCGCTACACAACACCCACACATCCGTAAACCCCCCGC
CATCGGTATCACCAAGGTTGTCTATGACGAGGCGTACAAGAGGACGTGGGGGCCGCCTCTCCAATGTCAC
CAATAGGAAAAAAGAAAGACCGAGTGCGAGTTTCTGACAGAAGCCTCAAGAATTTTTTTTCTTTCTTCGA
CTATGCTGGAGGTAGAGATGATCGAGGCAGTAGTCAAGTATATATAAATTAATTAGTTCCACCACCTTCT
TTTCTTGTGTTGCTCCTTTCGATGCTATTTCTGGCTTTTTCTAATTTTTTTCATCGTTTCTTACTTTCTT
CCTAATATATAAATTCTTTTGCATTTTCATTCTTCCTCTCCATTTGTTCATTCTCCTTAAATTTTTTTTA
GGTCTCCTTTCTTTCAAGAAACACAGTCATCGAACTATAATTAACTAAACATGTCAGCACCTAAGAAGAT
AGTAGTATTACCTGGAGACCACGTAGGACAGGAGATAACAGCAGAGGCAATAAAGGTATTAAAGGCAATA
TCAGACGTAAGGTCAAACGTAAAGTTCGACTTCGAGAACCACTTAATAGGAGGAGCAGCAATAGACGCAA
CAGGAGTACCTTTACCTGACGAGGCATTAGAGGCATCAAAGAAGGCAGACGCAGTATTATTAGGAGCAGT
AGGAGGACCTAAGTGGGGAACAGGATCAGTAAGGCCTGAGCAGGGATTATTAAAGATAAGGAAGGAGTTA
CAGTTATACGCAAACTTAAGGCCTTGCAACTTCGCATCAGACTCATTATTAGACTTATCACCTATAAAGC
CTCAGTTCGCAAAGGGAACAGACTTCGTAGTAGTAAGGGAGTTAGTAGGAGGAATATACTTCGGAAAGAG
GAAGGAGGACGACGGAGACGGAGTAGCATGGGACTCAGAGCAGTACACAGTACCTGAGGTACAGAGGATA
ACAAGGATGGCAGCATTCATGGCATTACAGCACGAGCCTCCTTTACCTATATGGTCATTAGACAAGGCAA
ACGTATTAGCATCATCAAGGTTATGGAGGAAGACAGTAGAGGAGACAATAAAGAACGAGTTCCCTACATT
AAAGGTACAGCACCAGTTAATAGACTCAGCAGCAATGATATTAGTAAAGAACCCTACACACTTAAACGGA
ATAATAATAACATCAAACATGTTCGGAGACATAATATCAGACGAGGCATCAGTAATACCTGGATCATTAG
GATTATTACCTTCAGCATCATTAGCATCATTACCTGACAAGAACACAGCATTCGGATTATACGAGCCTTG
CCACGGATCAGCACCTGACTTACCTAAGAACAAGGTAAACCCTATAGCAACAATATTATCAGCAGCAATG
ATGTTAAAGTTATCATTAAACTTACCTGAGGAGGGAAAGGCAATAGAGGACGCAGTAAAGAAGGTATTAG
ACGCAGGAATAAGGACAGGAGACTTAGGAGGATCAAACTCAACAACAGAGGTAGGAGACGCAGTAGCAGA
GGAGGTAAAGAAGATATTAGCATGAGAATATTGATAAATTTAAATTTTGGAATGAGGGTTGTCCTTTCCT
TTACAATAGAGGCATTTGAGTGAGTAGGTTTTATCACCTTCTTGCTCTTATTAAATCGCAGTTGTCTTTC
CGGTATGTGCTTGACTGAGGAACAATATTTTATTCATGATACATTTCCATGCTACGCATATCGTCATCCA
CATGGAAGGTAATTTTCTTCTGTGGCCTTTCATATAGTTGTGAATGGTAGAACAATCTTCATATAATAAC
TTCGTATAATGTATGCTATACGAAGTTATTAATACGACTCACTATAGGGCGAATTGGAGCTCCAATTCGG
ACGTCCCCTATAGTGAGTCGTATTATTAATTAATTCGAAGGCCGCGTTGCTGGCGTTTTTCCATAGGCTC
GGCCCCCCTGACGAGCATCACAAAAATCGACGCTCAAGTCAGAGGTGGCGAAACCCGACAGGACTATAAA
GATACCAGGCGTTTCCCCCTGGAAGCTCCCTCGTGCGCTCTCCTGTTCCGACCCTGCCGCTTACCGGATA
CCTGTCCGCCTTTCTCCCTTCGGGAAGCGTGGCGCTTTCTCATAGCTCACGCTGTAGGTATCTCAGTTCG
GTGTAGGTCGTTCGCTCCAAGCTGGGCTGTGTGCACGAACCCCCCGTTCAGCCCGACCGCTGCGCCTTAT
CCGGTAACTATCGTCTTGAGTCCAACCCGGTAAGACACGACTTATCGCCACTGGCAGCAGCCACTGGTAA
CAGGATTAGCAGAGCGAGGTATGTAGGCGGTGCTACAGAGTTCTTGAAGTGGTGGCCTAACTACGGCTAC
ACTAGAAGAACAGTATTTGGTATCTGCGCTCTGCTGAAGCCAGTTACCTTCGGAAAAAGAGTTGGTAGCT
CTTGATCCGGCAAACAAACCACCGCTGGTAGCGGTGGTTTTTTTGTTTGCAAGCAGCAGATTACGCGCAG
AAAAAAAGGATCTCAAGAAGATCCTTTGATCTTTTCTACGGGGTCTGACGCTCAGTGGAACGAAAACTCA
CGTTAAGGGATTTTGGTCATGAGATTATCAAAAAGGATCTTCACCTAGATCCTTTTAAATTAAAAATGAA
GTTTTAAATCAATCTAAAGTATATATGAGTAAACTTGGTCTGACAGTTACCAATGCTTAATCAGTGAGGC
ACCTATCTCAGCGATCTGTCTATTTCGTTCATCCATAGTTGCCTGACTGCCCGTCGTGTAGATAACTACG
ATACGGGAGGGCTTACCATCTGGCCCCAGTGCTGCAATGATACCGCGAGACCCACGCTCACCGGCTCCAG
ATTTATCAGCAATAAACCAGCCAGCCGGAAGGGCCGAGCGCAGAAGTGGTCCTGCAACTTTATCCGCCTC
CATCCAGTCTATTAATTGTTGCCGGGAAGCTAGAGTAAGTAGTTCGCCAGTTAATAGTTTGCGCAACGTT
GTTGCCATTGCTACAGGCATCGTGGTGTCACGCTCGTCGTTTGGTATGGCTTCATTCAGCTCCGGTTCCC
AACGATCAAGGCGAGTTACATGATCCCCCATGTTGTGAAAAAAAGCGGTTAGCTCCTTCGGTCCTCCGAT
CGTTGTCAGAAGTAAGTTGGCCGCAGTGTTATCACTCATGGTTATGGCAGCACTGCATAATTCTCTTACT
GTCATGCCATCCGTAAGATGCTTTTCTGTGACTGGTGAGTACTCAACCAAGTCATTCTGAGAATAGTGTA
TGCGGCGACCGAGTTGCTCTTGCCCGGCGTCAATACGGGATAATACCGCGCCACATAGCAGAACTTTAAA
AGTGCTCATCATTGGAAAACGTTCTTCGGGGCGAAAACTCTCAAGGATCTTACCGCTGTTGAGATCCAGT
TCGATGTAACCCACTCGTGCACCCAACTGATCTTCAGCATCTTTTACTTTCACCAGCGTTTCTGGGT
Features (pLannotate 1.2.2; 12 found; start..end, strand, type, name):
     71..134     -  promoter       AmpR promoter: bla
    161..179     +  promoter       T3 promoter: promoter for bacteriophage T3 RNA polymerase
    187..204     +  misc_feature   MCS (fragment): pBluescript multiple cloning site
    205..903     +  CDS            mCherry: mCherry is a basic (constitutively fluorescent) red fluorescent protein published in 2004, derived from Discosoma sp.. It is reported to be a very rapidly-maturing monomer with low acid sensitivity.
    954..1141    +  terminator     ADH1 terminator: S. cerevisiae ADH1; transcription terminator for the S. cerevisiae alcohol dehydrogenase 1 (ADH1) gene
   1197..1230    -  protein_bind   loxP: Cre-mediated recombination occurs in the 8-bp core sequence (GCATACAT). Cre recombinase
   1731..2822    +  CDS            LEU2: LEU3_YEAST - Experimental evidence at protein level: Swiss-Prot protein existence level 1. Catalyzes the oxidation of 3-carboxy-2-hydroxy-4- methylpentanoate (3-isopropylmalate) to 3-carboxy-4-methyl-2- oxopentanoate. The product decarboxylates to 4-methyl-2 oxopentanoate. From Saccharomyces cerevisiae (strain ATCC 204508 / S288c) (Baker's yeast).
   3076..3109    -  protein_bind   loxP: Cre-mediated recombination occurs in the 8-bp core sequence (GCATACAT). Cre recombinase
   3110..3128    +  promoter       T7 promoter: promoter for bacteriophage T7 RNA polymerase
   3157..3175    -  promoter       T7 promoter: promoter for bacteriophage T7 RNA polymerase
   3208..3796    -  rep_origin     ori: high-copy-number ColE1/pMB1/pBR322/pUC origin of replication
   3967..70      -  CDS            AmpR (across the origin): β-lactamase; bla; confers resistance to ampicillin, carbenicillin, and related antibiotics
