[The description below was written by a language model from this plasmid's Addgene catalogue record and pLannotate feature annotations shown in this document.]
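Description:
GTL-r is a 4,757 bp budding-yeast gene tagging plasmid derived from the single-integration vector pSIVl. It serves as a source of a cassette for fusing the monomeric red fluorescent protein mCherry to the C terminus of endogenous yeast proteins, with LEU2 as the selection marker. In E. coli it is maintained as a high-copy plasmid through a ColE1/pUC-type origin and selected with ampicillin via the bla gene and its promoter. The feature table shows no yeast replication origin or centromere, which fits a plasmid whose payload is meant to be integrated into the genome rather than maintained episomally.

The payload begins with a T3 promoter (also the sequencing primer site) and a short fragment of the pBluescript multiple cloning site. The mCherry coding sequence follows, recorded as cloned between XbaI and XhoI. No yeast promoter is annotated upstream of mCherry, as expected for a tagging module in which the fluorescent protein is expressed from the native promoter of the tagged gene. The S. cerevisiae ADH1 terminator sits downstream and supplies transcription termination for the resulting fusion transcript. Next comes the LEU2 gene, which restores leucine prototrophy in leu2 strains. It is flanked by two loxP sites in the same orientation, so Cre recombinase can excise the marker after integration and leave it available for reuse in further manipulations. T7 promoter sequences lie just beyond the second loxP site.

The record does not spell out how the cassette is targeted to a chosen locus, but the stated purpose is red fluorescent labelling of proteins at their endogenous loci, for example for imaging their localisation or abundance in live yeast.
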