Addgene plasmid #81195: GTL-r
Purpose: Gene Tagging vector LEU/RFP - Plasmid for monomeric Cherry (mCherry) labeling of endogenous proteins with a LEU selection marker, originating from pSIVl (ID:81090)
Depositing lab: Serge Pelet. Depositing organization: Universite de Lausanne (UNIL). Publication: New families of single integration vectors and gene tagging plasmids for genetic manipulations in budding yeast. Wosika V, Durandau E, Varidel C, Aymoz D, Schmitt M, Pelet S. Mol Genet Genomics. 2016 Dec;291(6):2231-2240. Epub 2016 Sep 16. 10.1007/s00438-016-1249-1 PubMed 27637489.
Backbone
  Vector backbone: pSIVl
  Total vector size (bp): 4757
  Vector type: Yeast Expression, Cre/Lox
  Selectable markers: LEU2
Growth in bacteria
  Bacterial resistance: Ampicillin, 100 μg/mL
  Growth temperature: 37°C
  Growth strain: DH5alpha
  Copy number: High Copy
Gene/Insert
  Gene/Insert name: mCherry (alt name: mCherry)
  Insert size (bp): 750
  Tag / fusion protein: mCherry (C terminal on backbone)
  Cloning method: Restriction Enzyme; 5′ cloning site XbaI (unknown if destroyed); 3′ cloning site XhoI (unknown if destroyed)
  Sequencing primers: 5′ T3
Terms and licenses: Academic/Nonprofit Terms; Industry Terms: Not Available to Industry
How to cite: GTL-r was a gift from Serge Pelet (Addgene plasmid # 81195 ; http://n2t.net/addgene:81195 ; RRID:Addgene_81195)
