>Addgene plasmid #81195 | GTL-r | depositor partial sequence | sequence record 154422 | forward tagging primer
GCGGCCGCTCTAGAACTA
