>Addgene plasmid #81195 | GTL-r | depositor partial sequence | sequence record 154423 | reverse tagging primer
CGTTGCTGGCGTTTTTCCAT
