>Addgene plasmid #81195 | GTL-r | depositor partial sequence | sequence record 154424 | TEF promoter S.kudriavzevii
TCTGTAGGCGAACCTAACCGGCCAATTTTCCAAGACCGCTCTGCCGCTGAGCTTGCACCCGTGCCGCTAC
ACAACACCCACACATCCGTAAACCCCCCGCCATCGGTATCACCAAGGTTGTCTATGACGAGGCGTACAAG
AGGACGTGGGGGCCGCCTCTCCAATGTCACCAATAGGAAAAAAGAAAGACCGAGTGCGAGTTTCTGACAG
AAGCCTCAAGAATTTTTTTTCTTTCTTCGACTATGCTGGAGGTAGAGATGATCGAGGCAGTAGTCAAGTA
TATATAAATTAATTAGTTCCACCACCTTCTTTTCTTGTGTTGCTCCTTTCGATGCTATTTCTGGCTTTTT
CTAATTTTTTTCATCGTTTCTTACTTTCTTCCTAATATATAAATTCTTTTGCATTTTCATTCTTCCTCTC
CATTTGTTCATTCTCCTTAAATTTTTTTTAGGTCTCCTTTCTTTCAAGAAACACAGTCATCGAACTATAA
TTAACTAAAC
