>Addgene plasmid #81195 | GTL-r | depositor partial sequence | sequence record 154425 | TEF terminator C.glabrata
GAATATTGATAAATTTAAATTTTGGAATGAGGGTTGTCCTTTCCTTTACAATAGAGGCATTTGAGTGAGT
AGGTTTTATCACCTTCTTGCTCTTATTAAATCGCAGTTGTCTTTCCGGTATGTGCTTGACTGAGGAACAA
TATTTTATTCATGATACATTTCCATGCTACGCATATCGTCATCCACATGGAAGGTAATTTTCTTCTGTGG
CCTTTCATATAGTTGTGAATGGTAGAACAATCTTCATATA
