>Addgene plasmid #81195 | GTL-r | addgene partial sequence | sequence record 164522 | AmpSeq-F 5'-ctcatgagcggatacatatttgaa-3'
AAATTAACCCTCACTAAAGGGGCATGCGCGGCCGCTCTAGAACTAAAGGGCGAGGAGGATAACATGGCCA
TCATCAAGGAGTTCATGCGCTTCAAGGTGCACATGGAGGGCTCCGTGAACGGCCACGAGTTCGAGATCGA
GGGCGAGGGCGAGGGCCGCCCCTACGAGGGCACCCAGACCGCCAAGCTGAAGGTGACCAAGGGTGGCCCC
CTGCCCTTCGCCTGGGACATCCTGTCCCCTCAGTTCATGTACGGCTCCAAGGCCTACGTGAAGCACCCCG
CCGACATCCCCGACTACTTGAAGCTGTCCTTCCCCGAGGGCTTCAAGTGGGAGCGCGTGATGAACTTCGA
GGACGGCGGCGTGGTGACCGTGACCCAGGACTCCTCCCTGCAGGACGGCGAGTTCATCTACAAGGTGAAG
CTGCGCGGCACCAACTTCCCCTCCGACGGCCCCGTAATGCAGAAGAAGACCATGGGCTGGGAGGCCTCCT
CCGAGCGGATGTACCCCGAGGACGGCGCCCTGAAGGGCGAGATCAAGCAGAGGCTGAAGCTGAAGGACGG
CGGCCACTACGACGCTGAGGTCAAGACCACCTACAAGGCCAAGAAGCCCGTGCAGCTGCCCGGCGCCTAC
AACGTCAACATCAAGTTGGACATCACCTCCCACAACGAGGACTACACCATCGTGGAACAGTACGAACGCG
CCGAGGGCCGCCACTCCACCGGCGGCATGGACGAGCTGTACAAGGGATCTTAAATGCTAGCATTTTAACT
CGAGGGCGCGCCACTTCTAAATAAGCGAATTTCTTATGATTTATGATTTTTATTATTAAATAAGTTATAA
AAAAAATAAGTGTATACAAATTTTAAAGTGACTCTTAGGTTTTAAAACGAAAATTCTTATTCTTGAGTAA
CTCTTTCCTGTAGGTCAGGTTGCTTTCTCAGGTATAGTATGAGGTCGCTCTTATTGACCACACC
