>Addgene plasmid #81195 | GTL-r | addgene partial sequence | sequence record 164523 | pBR322ori-F 5'-GGGAAACGCCTGGTATCTTT-3'
CTCTGACTTGAGCGTCGATTTTTGTGATGCTCGTCAGGGGGGCGGAGCCTATGGAAAAACGCCAGCAACG
CGGCCTTCGAATTAATTAATAATACGACTCACTATAGGGGACGTCCGAATTGGAGCTCCAATTCGCCCTA
TAGTGAGTCGTATTAATAACTTCGTATAGCATACATTATACGAAGTTATTATATGAAGATTGTTCTACCA
TTCACAACTATATGAAAGGCCACAGAAGAAAATTACCTTCCATGTGGATGACGATATGCGTAGCATGGAA
ATGTATCATGAATAAAATATTGTTCCTCAGTCAAGCACATACCGGAAAGACAACTGCGATTTAATAAGAG
CAAGAAGGTGATAAAACCTACTCACTCAAATGCCTCTATTGTAAAGGAAAGGACAACCCTCATTCCAAAA
TTTAAATTTATCAATATTCTCATGCTAATATCTTCTTTACCTCCTCTGCTACTGCGTCTCCTACCTCTGT
TGTTGAGTTTGATCCTCCTAAGTCTCCTGTCCTTATTCCTGCGTCTAATACCTTCTTTACTGCGTCCTCT
ATTGCCTTTCCCTCCTCAGGTAAGTTTAATGATAACTTTAACATCATTGCTGCTGATAATATTGTTGCTA
TAGGGTTTACCTTGTTCTTAGGTAAGTCAGGTGCTGATCCGTGGCAAGGCTCGTATAATCCGAATGCTGT
GTTCTTGTCAGGTAATGATGCTAATGATGCTGAAGGTAATAATCCTAATGATCCAGGTATTACTGATGCC
TCGTCTGATATTATGTCTCCGAACATGTTTGATGTTATTATTATTCCGTTTAAGTGTGTAGGGTTCTTTA
CTAATATCATTGCTGCTGAGTCTATTAACTGGTGCTGTACCTTTAATGTAGGGAACTCGTTCTTTATTGT
CTCCTCTACTG
